>Addgene plasmid #18759 | pGL3B-1081 | addgene partial sequence | sequence record 24745 | RVprimer3 5'-CTAGCAAAATAGGCTGTCCC-3'
CGGCGGNCNGACTTTCTCTATCGATAGGTACCGAGCTCTTACGCGTGCTAGCCCGGGCTCGAGATCTGCG
ATCTAAGTAAGCTTGGTTAGGGACATGCATTTCATTTAGTGAATTTGGAGAGAGGACAGGGGGGGGAAAA
GAATGACAGGAACTCGAAAACAAAGTAAGGAGTGAGGTTCTTTTTCTTTCTTTATTTTATTTTATTTTTT
GGTTTGTACACCTCTTGTTTCCTGGAGAAACAAGGACGGGGGAGCCATCAGTGTGAAAGTACACACCTCA
CAAAGCTGCAGTGAGGAACAAGGGAACATATACAAAATGTTCCCCAACTTCACAGGTACACTGAAGAGAT
GAGGGGATAAGCAACAGGATGTGGACACTCCCTTACTGCTTCCGCTCCAGAGAACAGAATAGAATGTAAT
GGGCGAGGAACAGTAGCAGCACATAGGGGCATGAAATGAGGGGGAAATGAGGGGAACCCACCAGACAATT
CACCAGAAAGGACTGAAAGCCAGACTTTAAAATATCTGACAAGTTCTCGTCTGGAGAGACCGCAGCCTTT
TATTCTTCAATAGAAGTGCAATAGGAGCATATCGGGTGGGCTCTTTCTCACTAACACGACTGCACTCTCG
CCCTCCGCTCCATCCTGGAGTATCCTCGGTGCGATGGGATTGTTTTTCTGCAAGACTTGCATNNTGTGAN
CNAGNATAATTGNNCCCTCGAATGATTGNCTCTGCCTCAGGCNATCNGAATNCCNNCNTAACNCNTTTTC
TTCACTAAAAAGAGGGGGGGGAACAANCCCCACCNATACCACTCCAGAGATCCCTGNNNAGTCAGNCCCG
TCACCCCGGGGGG
