[The description below was written by a language model from this plasmid's Addgene catalogue record.]
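Description:
pGL3B-1081 is a luciferase reporter plasmid built on the promoterless pGL3-Basic backbone (4818 bp without insert). It carries a 1128 bp fragment of the mouse thioredoxin-interacting protein (Txnip, also known as VDUP-1) promoter, cloned into the HindIII site of the polylinker; the site is retained at both ends of the insert. Because a single enzyme was used, the fragment could in principle sit in either orientation. The record does not state the orientation explicitly, although a working reporter would need the promoter to read toward the luciferase gene. The plasmid is propagated in standard E. coli cloning strains under ampicillin selection, and its copy number is recorded as unknown. No feature table is provided, so details of the backbone can only be inferred from what is generally known of pGL3-Basic, a vector that carries a firefly luciferase coding sequence with no eukaryotic promoter or enhancer of its own.

In this arrangement, luciferase expression in transfected mammalian cells depends on the transcriptional activity of the inserted Txnip upstream sequence, so light output reports on promoter strength and regulation. The associated work identified Txnip as a glucocorticoid-regulated primary response gene involved in glucocorticoid-induced apoptosis. The construct is therefore suited to testing how the Txnip promoter responds to glucocorticoids or other stimuli. The "1081" in the name may mark the extent of promoter sequence included, perhaps as one member of a deletion series, but the record does not define it or give the fragment's coordinates relative to the transcription start site.
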