Addgene plasmid #18759: pGL3B-1081
Depositing lab: Clark Distelhorst. Depositing organization: Case Western Reserve University. Publication: Thioredoxin-interacting protein (txnip) is a glucocorticoid-regulated primary response gene involved in mediating glucocorticoid-induced apoptosis. Wang Z, Rong YP, Malone MH, Davis MC, Zhong F, Distelhorst CW. Oncogene. 2006 Mar 23. 25(13):1903-13. 10.1038/sj.onc.1209218 PubMed 16301999.
Backbone
  Vector backbone: pGL3-Basic
  Backbone manufacturer: Promega
  Backbone size w/o insert (bp): 4818
  Vector type: Luciferase
Growth in bacteria
  Bacterial resistance: Ampicillin, 100 μg/mL
  Growth temperature: 37°C
  Growth strain: DH5alpha
  Growth instructions: DH5 alpha
  Copy number: Unknown
Gene/Insert
  Gene/Insert name: thioredoxin-interacting protein promoter (alt names: txnip; VDUP-1)
  Species: M. musculus (mouse)
  Insert size (bp): 1128
  Entrez Gene: Txnip (a.k.a. 1200008J08Rik, Hyplip1, THIF, Tbp-2, VDUP1)
  Cloning method: Restriction Enzyme; 5′ cloning site Hind III (not destroyed); 3′ cloning site Hind III (not destroyed)
  Sequencing primers: 5′ TAGCAAAATA GGCTGTCCC
Terms and licenses: Academic/Nonprofit Terms; Industry Terms: Not Available to Industry
How to cite: pGL3B-1081 was a gift from Clark Distelhorst (Addgene plasmid # 18759 ; http://n2t.net/addgene:18759 ; RRID:Addgene_18759)
